>Addgene plasmid #204518 | pHIT517 | addgene full sequence | sequence record 403810 | Addgene NGS Result
TAATACGACTCACTATAGGGGAATTGTGAGCGGATAACAATTCCCCTCTAGAAATAATTTTGTTTAACTT
TAAGAAGGAGATATACCATGGGCAGCAGCCATCATCATCATCATCACAGCAGCGGCCTGGTGCCGCGCGG
CAGCCATAATATGAAAACTGAAGAAGGTAAACTGGTAATCTGGATTAACGGCGATAAAGGCTATAACGGT
CTCGCTGAAGTCGGTAAGAAATTCGAGAAAGATACCGGAATTAAAGTCACCGTTGAGCATCCGGATAAAC
TGGAAGAGAAATTCCCACAGGTTGCGGCAACTGGCGATGGCCCTGACATTATCTTCTGGGCACACGACCG
CTTTGGTGGCTACGCTCAATCTGGCCTGTTGGCTGAAATCACCCCGGACAAAGCGTTCCAGGACAAGCTG
TATCCGTTTACCTGGGATGCCGTACGTTACAACGGCAAGCTGATTGCTTACCCGATCGCTGTTGAAGCGT
TATCGCTGATTTATAACAAAGATCTGCTGCCGAACCCGCCAAAAACCTGGGAAGAGATCCCGGCGCTGGA
TAAAGAACTGAAAGCGAAAGGTAAGAGCGCGCTGATGTTCAACCTGCAAGAACCGTACTTCACCTGGCCG
CTGATTGCTGCTGACGGGGGTTATGCGTTCAAGTATGAAAACGGCAAGTACGACATTAAAGACGTGGGCG
TGGATAACGCTGGCGCGAAAGCGGGTCTGACCTTCCTGGTTGACCTGATTAAAAACAAACACATGAATGC
AGACACCGATTACTCCATCGCAGAAGCTGCCTTTAATAAAGGCGAAACAGCGATGACCATCAACGGCCCG
TGGGCATGGTCCAACATCGACACCAGCAAAGTGAATTATGGTGTAACGGTACTGCCGACCTTCAAGGGTC
AACCATCCAAACCGTTCGTTGGCGTGCTGAGCGCAGGTATTAACGCCGCCAGTCCGAACAAAGAGCTGGC
AAAAGAGTTCCTCGAAAACTATCTGCTGACTGATGAAGGTCTGGAAGCGGTTAATAAAGACAAACCGCTG
GGTGCCGTAGCGCTGAAGTCTTACGAGGAAGAGTTGGCGAAAGATCCACGTATTGCCGCCACTATGGAAA
ACGCCCAGAAAGGTGAAATCATGCCGAACATCCCGCAGATGTCCGCTTTCTGGTATGCCGTGCGTACTGC
GGTGATCAACGCCGCCAGCGGTCGTCAGACTGTCGATGAAGCCCTGAAAGACGCGCAGACTCATATGGCG
GCCGCTATGGCGAAGAAGACTGTTGAAGGAGAACACGGTACTCCGAAAACTAATTTCACAAAGAAAGAAA
CGAGTAAAAATCACGATGATTTCAAAAAAATTATTGGACATAAAGTGGTTGAAGAGCATTATGTGGAATA
TGAAGTAGAACTGACCAGCGGAAAAACTATTACAGCAACTGAGTTTGACTTTAAGGGTGATGATTCTCTT
CTGTCAACCTACAAAAAGAAGGTAACCAAGCAATCTGATGATAGCAGCGGAGAATATGCCGTGGAGCGTG
TGTTGGCTCATCGAAAGGTGAAAGGCAGCCCACTTTATCTAGTTCAATGGAAAGGATACCCGCATCCAGT
GTGGAACTCGGAAATGTGGGAGGAAGATCTTGATAACTGCAAGGATTTGCTAGCTGCTTACAAGAAGCAT
CAAGAGGATCTCAAAATCGCTCAAACTCCGAAGAAGACTCCAAGCAAGACACCAAAGAAAACTCCAAAAT
CGTTGAAAAGAAGAGCTCTCACTCCATCCGATGACGAAGAAGAGGCGGGACCGATTGCGCCTGAGCCTAA
AAAGACACCAAAACAATCTACAAAGAAGCTGAAGCGTACCACCTCCCCGGAAACAAACTTAGTTGAAAAG
AGCAAGAAGAAAGCAATTCCGGATTTGGAAAACCATACCTTAGATCAAGAAAAGAACGATGTCATCGAAC
GTGTCGAAGAAATTCAAGAGGATGAGGATGACGACGACGAGCAAAGAGAAGAAGTGGTGACAACCGCCCC
AGTGGAGACAAAGTCAAGATGGGGATTCGGTTCATGGAAATGGTTTTAAGTCGACTGCAGCGATCGCTCG
AGCACCACCACCACCACCACTGAGATCCGGCTGCTAACAAAGCCCGAAAGGAAGCTGAGTTGGCTGCTGC
CACCGCTGAGCAATAACTAGCATAACCCCTTGGGGCCTCTAAACGGGTCTTGAGGGGTTTTTTGCTGAAA
GGAGGAACTATATCCGGATTGGCGAATGGG
[124 nt withheld, positions 2271-2394]
C
[91 nt withheld, positions 2396-2486]
A
[49 nt withheld, positions 2488-2536]
CCTTTGACGTTGGAGTCCACGTTCTTT
[37 nt withheld, positions 2564-2600]
ACCCTATCTCGGTCTATTCTTTTGATTTATAAGGGATTTTGCCGATTTCGGCCTATTGGTTAAAAAATGA
GCTGATTTAACAAAAATTTAACGCGAATTTTAACAAAATATTAACGCTTACAATTTAGGTGGCACTTTTC
GGGGAAATGTGCGCGGAACCCCTATTTGTTTATTTTTCTAAATACATTCAAATATGTATCCGCTCATGAA
TTAATTCTTAGAAAAACTCATCGAGCATCAAATGAAACTGCAATTTATTCATATCAGGATTATCAATACC
ATATTTTTGAAAAAGCCGTTTCTGTAATGAAGGAGAAAACTCACCGAGGCAGTTCCATAGGATGGCAAGA
TCCTGGTATCGGTCTGCGATTCCGACTCGTCCAACATCAATACAACCTATTAATTTCCCCTCGTCAAAAA
TAAGGTTATCAAGTGAGAAATCACCATGAGTGACGACTGAATCCGGTGAGAATGGCAAAAGTTTATGCAT
TTCTTTCCAGACTTGTTCAACAGGCCAGCCATTACGCTCGTCATCAAAATCACTCGCATCAACCAAACCG
TTATTCATTCGTGATTGCGCCTGAGCGAGACGAAATACGCGATCGCTGTTAAAAGGACAATTACAAACAG
GAATCGAATGCAACCGGCGCAGGAACACTGCCAGCGCATCAACAATATTTTCACCTGAATCAGGATATTC
TTCTAATACCTGGAATGCTGTTTTCCCGGGGATCGCAGTGGTGAGTAACCATGCATCATCAGGAGTACGG
ATAAAATGCTTGATGGTCGGAAGAGGCATAAATTCCGTCAGCCAGTTTAGTCTGACCATCTCATCTGTAA
CATCATTGGCAACGCTACCTTTGCCATGTTTCAGAAACAACTCTGGCGCATCGGGCTTCCCATACAATCG
ATAGATTGTCGCACCTGATTGCCCGACATTATCGCGAGCCCATTTATACCCATATAAATCAGCATCCATG
TTGGAATTTAATCGCGGCCTAGAGCAAGACGTTTCCCGTTGAATATGGCTCATAACACCCCTTGTATTAC
TGTTTATGTAAGCAGACAGTTTTATTGTTCATGACCAAAATCCCTTAACGTGAGTTTTCGTTCCACTGAG
CGTCAGACCCCGTAGAAAAGATCAAAGGATCTTCTTGAGATCCTTTTTTTCTGCGCGTAATCTGCTGCTT
GCAAACAAAAAAACCACCGCTACCAGCGGTGGTTTGTTTGCCGGATCAAGAGCTACCAACTCTTTTTCCG
AAGGTAACTGGCTTCAGCAGAGCGCAGATACCAAATACTGTCCTTCTAGTGTAGCCGTAGTTAGGCCACC
ACTTCAAGAACTCTGTAGCACCGCCTACATACCTCGCTCTGCTAATCCTGTTACCAGTGGCTGCTGCCAG
TGGCGATAAGTCGTGTCTTACCGGGTTGGACTCAAGACGATAGTTACCGGATAAGGCGCAGCGGTCGGGC
TGAACGGGGGGTTCGTGCACACAGCCCAGCTTGGAGCGAACGACCTACACCGAACTGAGATACCTACAGC
GTGAGCTATGAGAAAGCGCCACGCTTCCCGAAGGGAGAAAGGCGGACAGGTATCCGGTAAGCGGCAGGGT
CGGAACAGGAGAGCGCACGAGGGAGCTTCCAGGGGGAAACGCCTGGTATCTTTATAGTCCTGTCGGGTTT
CGCCACCTCTGACTTGAGCGTCGATTTTTGTGATGCTCGTCAGGGGGGCGGAGCCTATGGAAAAACGCCA
GCAACGCGGCCTTTTTACGGTTCCTGGCCTTTTGCTGGCCTTTTGCTCACATGTTCTTTCCTGCGTTATC
CCCTGATTCTGTGGATAACCGTATTACCGCCTTTGAGTGAGCTGATACCGCTCGCCGCAGCCGAACGACC
GAGCGCAGCGAGTCAGTGAGCGAGGAAGCGGAAGAGCGCCTGATGCGGTATTTTCTCCTTACGCATCTGT
GCGGTATTTCACACCGCAATGGTGCACTCTCAGTACAATCTGCTCTGATGCCGCATAGTTAAGCCAGTAT
ACACTCCGCTATCGCTACGTGACTGGGTCATGGCTGCGCCCCGACACCCGCCAACACCCGCTGACGCGCC
CTGACGGGCTTGTCTGCTCCCGGCATCCGCTTACAGACAAGCTGTGACCGTCTCCGGGAGCTGCATGTGT
CAGAGGTTTTCACCGTCATCACCGAAACGCGCGAGGCAGCTGCGGTAAAGCTCATCAGCGTGGTCGTGAA
GCGATTCACAGATGTCTGCCTGTTCATCCGCGTCCAGCTCGTTGAGTTTCTCCAGAAGCGTTAATGTCTG
GCTTCTGATAAAGCGGGCCATGTTAAGGGCGGTTTTTTCCTGTTTGGTCACTGATGCCTCCGTGTAAGGG
GGATTTCTGTTCATGGGGGTAATGATACCGATGAAACGAGAGAGGATGCTCACGATACGGGTTACTGATG
ATGAACATGCCCGGTTACTGGAACGTTGTGAGGGTAAACAACTGGCGGTATGGATGCGGCGGGACCAGAG
AAAAATCACTCAGGGTCAATGCCAGCGCTTCGTTAATACAGATGTAGGTGTTCCACAGGGTAGCCAGCAG
CATCCTGCGATGCAGATCCGGAACATAATGGTGCAGGGCGCTGACTTCCGCGTTTCCAGACTTTACGAAA
CACGGAAACCGAAGACCATTCATGTTGTTGCTCAGGTCGCAGACGTTTTGCAGCAGCAGTCGCTTCACGT
TCGCTCGCGTATCGGTGATTCATTCTGCTAACCAGTAAGGCAACCCCGCCAGCCTAGCCGGGTCCTCAAC
GACAGGAGCACGATCATGCGCACCCGTGGGGCCGCCATGCCGGCGATAATGGCCTGCTTCTCGCCGAAAC
GTTTGGTGGCGGGACCAGTGACGAAGGCTTGAGCGAGGGCGTGCAAGATTCCGAATACCGCAAGCGACAG
GCCGATCATCGTCGCGCTCCAGCGAAAGCGGTCCTCGCCGAAAATGACCCAGAGCGCTGCCGGCACCTGT
CCTACGAGTTGCATGATAAAGAAGACAGTCATAAGTGCGGCGACGATAGTCATGCCCCGCGCCCACCGGA
AGGAGCTGACTGGGTTGAAGGCTCTCAAGGGCATCGGTCGAGATCCCGGTGCCTAATGAGTGAGCTAACT
TACATTAATTGCGTTGCGCTCACTGCCCGCTTTCCAGTCGGGAAACCTGTCGTGCCAGCTGCATTAATGA
ATCGGCCAACGCGCGGGGAGAGGCGGTTTGCGTATTGGGCGCCAGGGTGGTTTTTCTTTTCACCAGTGAG
ACGGGCAACAGCTGATTGCCCTTCACCGCCTGGCCCTGAGAGAGTTGCAGCAAGCGGTCCACGCTGGTTT
GCCCCAGCAGGCGAAAATCCTGTTTGATGGTGGTTAACGGCGGGATATAACATGAGCTGTCTTCGGTATC
GTCGTATCCCACTACCGAGATATCCGCACCAACGCGCAGCCCGGACTCGGTAATGGCGCGCATTGCGCCC
AGCGCCATCTGATCGTTGGCAACCAGCATCGCAGTGGGAACGATGCCCTCATTCAGCATTTGCATGGTTT
GTTGAAAACCGGACATGGCACTCCAGTCGCCTTCCCGTTCCGCTATCGGCTGAATTTGATTGCGAGTGAG
ATATTTATGCCAGCCAGCCAGACGCAGACGCGCCGAGACAGAACTTAATGGGCCCGCTAACAGCGCGATT
TGCTGGTGACCCAATGCGACCAGATGCTCCACGCCCAGTCGCGTACCGTCTTCATGGGAGAAAATAATAC
TGTTGATGGGTGTCTGGTCAGAGACATCAAGAAATAACGCCGGAACATTAGTGCAGGCAGCTTCCACAGC
AATGGCATCCTGGTCATCCAGCGGATAGTTAATGATCAGCCCACTGACGCGTTGCGCGAGAAGATTGTGC
ACCGCCGCTTTACAGGCTTCGACGCCGCTTCGTTCTACCATCGACACCACCACGCTGGCACCCAGTTGAT
CGGCGCGAGATTTAATCGCCGCGACAATTTGCGACGGCGCGTGCAGGGCCAGACTGGAGGTGGCAACGCC
AATCAGCAACGACTGTTTGCCCGCCAGTTGTTGTGCCACGCGGTTGGGAATGTAATTCAGCTCCGCCATC
GCCGCTTCCACTTTTTCCCGCGTTTTCGCAGAAACGTGGCTGGCCTGGTTCACCACGCGGGAAACGGTCT
GATAAGAGACACCGGCATACTCTGCGACATCGTATAACGTTACTGGTTTCACATTCACCACCCTGAATTG
ACTCTCTTCCGGGCGCTATCATGCCATACCGCGAAAGGTTTTGCGCCATTCGATGGTGTCCGGGATCTCG
ACGCTCTCCCTTATGCGACTCCTGCATTAGGAAGCAGCCCAGTAGTAGGTTGAGGCCGTTGAGCACCGCC
GCCGCAAGGAATGGTGCATGCAAGGAGATGGCGCCCAACAGTCCCCCGGCCACGGGGCCTGCCACCATAC
CCACGCCGAAACAAGCGCTCATGAGCCCGAAGTGGCGAGCCCGATCTTCCCCATCGGTGATGTCGGCGAT
ATAGGCGCCAGCAACCGCACCTGTGGCGCCGGTGATGCCGGCCACGATGCGTCCGGCGTAGAGGATCGAG
ATCTCGATCCCGCGAAAT
Features (pLannotate 1.2.2; 22 found; start..end, strand, type, name):
      1..19      +  promoter       T7 promoter: promoter for bacteriophage T7 RNA polymerase
     20..44      +  protein_bind   lac operator: The lac repressor binds to the lac operator to inhibit transcription in E. coli. This inhibition can be relieved by adding lactose or isopropyl-β-D-thiogalactopyranoside (IPTG). lac repressor encoded by lacI
     59..81      +  RBS            RBS: efficient ribosome binding site from bacteriophage T7 gene 10 (Olins and Rangwala, 1989)
    100..116     +  CDS            capTEV™ (fragment): composite tag for in vivo biotinylation, TEV protease cleavage, and 6xHis tagging
    127..144     +  CDS            thrombin site: thrombin recognition and cleavage site
    151..1251    +  CDS            MBP: maltose binding protein from E. coli; malE (mutated); This version of the gene does not encode a signal sequence, so MBP will remain in the cytosol.
   1267..2076    +  CDS            cec-4: CEC4_CAEEL - Experimental evidence at protein level: Swiss-Prot protein existence level 1. Chromatin anchor protein which binds to methylated lysine residues on histone H3, thereby recruiting heterochromatin to the nuclear periphery, especially in embryonic cells, with a lesser role in differentiated cells (PubMed:26607792, PubMed:31118512). May be required for the correct positioning of chromatin and nucleoli in embryos (PubMed:26607792). From Caenorhabditis elegans.
   2103..2120    +  CDS            9xHis (fragment): 9xHis affinity tag
   2130..2179    +  CDS            SET1 (fragment): solubility-enhancement tag derived from T7 phage gene 10B
   2187..2234    +  terminator     T7 terminator: transcription terminator for bacteriophage T7 RNA polymerase
   2271..2699    +  rep_origin     f1 ori (sequence partly withheld): f1 bacteriophage origin of replication; arrow indicates direction of (+) strand synthesis
   2752..2809    +  promoter       AmpR promoter (fragment): bla
   2818..3633    -  CDS            KanR: aminoglycoside phosphotransferase; aph(3')-Ia; confers resistance to kanamycin in bacteria or G418 (Geneticin®) in eukaryotes
   3755..4343    +  rep_origin     ori: high-copy-number ColE1/pMB1/pBR322/pUC origin of replication
   4529..4668    -  misc_feature   bom: basis of mobility region from pBR322
   4770..4961    -  CDS            rop: Rop protein, which maintains plasmids at low copy number; rop
   4978..5358    +  CDS            YPB1_ECOLX: Protein predicted: Swiss-Prot protein existence level 4. From Escherichia coli.
   5430..5721    -  CDS            TcR (fragment): tetracycline efflux protein; tet; confers resistance to tetracycline
   5736..5757    -  protein_bind   CAP binding site: CAP binding activates transcription in the presence of cAMP. E. coli catabolite activator protein
   5770..6852    -  CDS            lacI: lac repressor; lacI; The lac repressor binds to the lac operator to inhibit transcription in E. coli. This inhibition can be relieved by adding lactose or isopropyl-β-D-thiogalactopyranoside (IPTG).
   6853..6930    -  promoter       lacI promoter: lacI
   6938..7217    -  CDS            TcR (fragment): tetracycline efflux protein; tet; confers resistance to tetracycline
