[The description below was written by a language model from this plasmid's Addgene catalogue record and pLannotate feature annotations shown in this document.]
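Description:
pHIT517 is a bacterial expression plasmid for producing the Caenorhabditis elegans protein CEC-4 as a fusion carrying N-terminal 6xHis and maltose binding protein (MBP) tags, intended to supply recombinant protein for in vitro assays. It is built on pHIT198, a derivative of pET-28a, and the sequenced record is 7,238 nt. The backbone carries a kanamycin resistance gene (aminoglycoside phosphotransferase) for selection, a ColE1/pBR322-type origin together with the rop gene and bom region, consistent with the low copy number listed in the catalogue, and an f1 origin. Short annotated fragments of a tetracycline resistance gene and a partial AmpR promoter appear to be backbone remnants rather than functional markers.

Expression is driven by the T7lac arrangement: a T7 promoter immediately followed by a lac operator, with a T7 gene 10 ribosome binding site upstream and a T7 terminator downstream. The plasmid also encodes lacI, so transcription is repressed until induced with IPTG and requires a host that supplies T7 RNA polymerase. The reading frame begins with a short His-tag segment (annotated as a fragment of a composite tag), then a thrombin cleavage site and a signal-sequence-free MBP that stays in the cytosol. The cec-4 coding sequence follows, cloned between NotI and SalI. MBP typically aids solubility and allows amylose purification, while the His tag allows metal-affinity purification. A further His-tag fragment lies downstream of cec-4, as in pET-28a, but the record does not show whether it is translated as part of the fusion. CEC-4 is annotated as a chromatin anchor protein that binds methylated lysines on histone H3 and tethers heterochromatin to the nuclear periphery.
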