Addgene plasmid #204518: pHIT517
Purpose: Bacterial expression of CEC-4 with 6xHis and maltose binding protein tags for in vitro assays
Depositing lab: Yuji Kohara. Depositing organization: National Institute of Genetics. Publication: A small RNA system ensures accurate homologous pairing and unpaired silencing of meiotic chromosomes. Tabara H, Mitani S, Mochizuki M, Kohara Y, Nagata K. EMBO J. 2023 Jun 1;42(11):e105002. doi: 10.15252/embj.2020105002. Epub 2023 Apr 20. PubMed 37078421.
Backbone
  Vector backbone: pHIT198 (derived from pET-28a)
  Backbone size w/o insert (bp): 6442
  Vector type: Bacterial Expression
Growth in bacteria
  Bacterial resistance: Kanamycin, 50 μg/mL
  Growth temperature: 37°C
  Growth strain: DH5alpha
  Copy number: Low Copy
Gene/Insert
  Gene/Insert name: cec-4 (C. elegans)
  Species: C. elegans (nematode)
  Promoter: T7lac
  Tag / fusion protein: 6xHis, MBP (N terminal on insert)
  Cloning method: Restriction Enzyme; 5′ cloning site NotI (unknown if destroyed); 3′ cloning site SalI (unknown if destroyed)
  Sequencing primers: 5′ MBP_sense; 3′ T7 terminator, reverse primer
Terms and licenses: Academic/Nonprofit Terms; Industry Terms: Not Available to Industry
How to cite: pHIT517 was a gift from Yuji Kohara (Addgene plasmid # 204518 ; http://n2t.net/addgene:204518 ; RRID:Addgene_204518)
